Addgene plasmid #215836: SpCas9-CBE6d-IVT
Purpose: Template for in vitro transcription of CBE6d (with SpCas9)
Depositing lab: David Liu. Depositing organization: Broad Institute. Publication: Phage-assisted evolution of highly active cytosine base editors with enhanced selectivity and minimal sequence context preference. Zhang E, Neugebauer ME, Krasnow NA, Liu DR. Nat Commun. 2024 Feb 24;15(1):1697. doi: 10.1038/s41467-024-45969-7. PubMed 38402281.
Backbone
  Vector backbone: pCMV with a BR322 origin
  Total vector size (bp): 8857
  Vector type: in vitro Transcription Template
Growth in bacteria
  Bacterial resistance: Ampicillin, 100 μg/mL
  Growth temperature: 37°C
  Growth strain: DH5alpha
  Copy number: High Copy
Gene/Insert
  Gene/Insert name: CBE6d-SpCas9-2xUGI
  Insert size (bp): 5325
Terms and licenses: Academic/Nonprofit Terms; Industry Terms: Not Available to Industry
How to cite: SpCas9-CBE6d-IVT was a gift from David Liu (Addgene plasmid # 215836 ; http://n2t.net/addgene:215836 ; RRID:Addgene_215836)
