[The description below was written by a language model from this plasmid's Addgene catalogue record and pLannotate feature annotations shown in this document.]
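Description:
SpCas9-CBE6d-IVT is an 8,857 bp bacterial plasmid that serves as a template for in vitro transcription of mRNA encoding the cytosine base editor CBE6d. It is built on a pCMV-type backbone and propagated in E. coli at high copy from a ColE1/pBR322-family origin, with selection by ampicillin through a β-lactamase gene under its own bla promoter. Small backbone remnants (lac promoter/operator, a CAP binding site, fragments of lacI, bom, an SV40 promoter and a pBluescript MCS) are also annotated and appear to have no role in the payload.

The roughly 5.3 kb insert, CBE6d-SpCas9-2xUGI, is a single fusion reading frame. At its N-terminus is a deaminase domain that the annotation software matches to E. coli TadA. In the context of the record, this corresponds to the phage-evolved deaminase variant that gives CBE6d its cytosine-deaminating activity, not to the wild-type tRNA adenosine deaminase. This is followed by Streptococcus pyogenes Cas9, detected as two contiguous segments, the first of which is recognised as carrying the D10A substitution. That pattern is consistent with a nickase, although the record does not state the Cas9 genotype explicitly. The insert name specifies two copies of the uracil glycosylase inhibitor (UGI) from phage PBS2, which blocks excision of the uracil intermediate and so favours C-to-T outcomes. Only one copy is annotated in the feature table, with an unannotated gap before it that could hold the other.

The cassette is flanked by a CMV enhancer/promoter upstream and a bGH polyadenylation signal downstream. No phage RNA polymerase promoter (such as T7) is annotated, so the record does not show how transcription is initiated for IVT.
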