Features (pLannotate 1.2.2; 17 found; start..end, strand, type, name):
      1..380     +  enhancer       CMV enhancer: human cytomegalovirus immediate early enhancer
    381..584     +  promoter       CMV promoter: human cytomegalovirus (CMV) immediate early promoter
    744..1235    +  CDS            tadA: TADA_ECOLI - Also known as yfhC. Experimental evidence at protein level: Swiss-Prot protein existence level 1. Catalyzes the deamination of adenosine to inosine at the wobble position 34 of tRNA(Arg2). Essential for cell viability. From Escherichia coli (strain K12).
   1338..2939    +  CDS            dCas9(N): N-terminal portion of catalytically inactive Streptococcus pyogenes dCas9 carrying the D10A mutation (Zetsche et al., 2015)
   2940..5434    +  CDS            Cas9(C) (fragment): C-terminal portion of Streptococcus pyogenes Cas9 (Zetsche et al., 2015)
   5748..5996    +  CDS            UGI: UNGI_BPPB2 - Experimental evidence at protein level: Swiss-Prot protein existence level 1. This protein binds specifically and reversibly to the host uracil-DNA glycosylase, preventing removal of uracil residues from PBS2 DNA by the host uracil-excision repair system. From Bacillus phage PBS2 (Bacteriophage PBS2).
   6167..6391    +  polyA_signal   bGH poly(A) signal: bovine growth hormone polyadenylation signal
   6395..6416    +  promoter       SV40 promoter (fragment): SV40 enhancer and early promoter
   6421..6437    +  misc_feature   MCS (fragment): pBluescript multiple cloning site
   6486..6502    -  protein_bind   lac operator: The lac repressor binds to the lac operator to inhibit transcription in E. coli. This inhibition can be relieved by adding lactose or isopropyl-β-D-thiogalactopyranoside (IPTG). lac repressor encoded by lacI
   6510..6540    -  promoter       lac promoter: promoter for the E. coli lac operon
   6555..6576    -  protein_bind   CAP binding site: CAP binding activates transcription in the presence of cAMP. E. coli catabolite activator protein
   6589..6681    -  CDS            lacI (fragment): lac repressor; lacI; The lac repressor binds to the lac operator to inhibit transcription in E. coli. This inhibition can be relieved by adding lactose or isopropyl-β-D-thiogalactopyranoside (IPTG).
   6864..7452    -  rep_origin     ori: high-copy-number ColE1/pMB1/pBR322/pUC origin of replication
   7623..8483    -  CDS            AmpR: β-lactamase; bla; confers resistance to ampicillin, carbenicillin, and related antibiotics
   8484..8588    -  promoter       AmpR promoter: bla
   8659..8703    -  misc_feature   bom (fragment): basis of mobility region from pBR322
>Addgene plasmid #215836 | SpCas9-CBE6d-IVT | addgene full sequence | sequence record 424822 | Addgene NGS Result
GACATTGATTATTGACTAGTTATTAATAGTAATCAATTACGGGGTCATTAGTTCATAGCCCATATATGGA
GTTCCGCGTTACATAACTTACGGTAAATGGCCCGCCTGGCTGACCGCCCAACGACCCCCGCCCATTGACG
TCAATAATGACGTATGTTCCCATAGTAACGCCAATAGGGACTTTCCATTGACGTCAATGGGTGGAGTATT
TACGGTAAACTGCCCACTTGGCAGTACATCAAGTGTATCATATGCCAAGTACGCCCCCTATTGACGTCAA
TGACGGTAAATGGCCCGCCTGGCATTATGCCCAGTACATGACCTTATGGGACTTTCCTACTTGGCAGTAC
ATCTACGTATTAGTCATCGCTATTACCATGGTGATGCGGTTTTGGCAGTACATCAATGGGCGTGGATAGC
GGTTTGACTCACGGGGATTTCCAAGTCTCCACCCCATTGACGTCAATGGGAGTTTGTTTTGGCACCAAAA
TCAACGGGACTTTCCAAAATGTCGTAACAACTCCGCCCCATTGACGCAAATGGGCGGTAGGCGTGTACGG
TGGGAGGTCTATATAAGCAGAGCTGGTTTAGTGAACCGTCAGATCTCGAGCTCGGTACCTAATACGACAC
ACTATAAGGAAATAAGAGAGAAAAGAAGAGTAAGAAGAAATATAAGAGCCACCATGAAACGGACAGCCGA
CGGAAGCGAGTTCGAGTCACCAAAGAAGAAGCGGAAAGTCAGTTCTGAGGTGGAGTTTTCCCACGAGTAC
TGGATGAGACATGCCCTGACCCTGGCCAAGAGGGCACGGGATGAGGGAGAGGCGCCTGTGGGAGCCGTGC
TGGTGCTGAACAATAGAGTGATCGGCGAGGGCTGGTGTAGACGTATCGGCCTGCACGACCCAACAGCCCA
TGCCGAAATTATGGCCCTGAGACAGGGCGGCCTGGTCATGCAGAACCCCAGACTGATTGACGCCACCCTG
TACGTGACATTCGAGCCTTGCGTGATGTGCGCCGGCGCCATGATCAACTCTAGGATCGGCCGCGTGGTGT
TTGGCGTGAGGAACTCAAAAAGAGGCGCCGCAGGCTCCCTGATGAACGTGCTGAACTACCCCGGCATGAA
TCACCGCGTCGAAATTACCGAGGGAATCCTGGCAGATGAATGTGCCGCCCTGCTGTGCGATTTCTATCGG
ATGCCTAGACAGGTGTTCAATGCTCAGAAGAAGGCCCAGAGCTCCATCAACTCTGGCGGATCTAGCGGAG
GATCCTCTGGCAGCGAGACACCAGGAACAAGCGAGTCAGCAACACCAGAGAGCAGTGGCGGCAGCAGCGG
CGGCAGCGACAAGAAGTACAGCATCGGCCTGGCCATCGGCACCAACTCTGTGGGCTGGGCCGTGATCACC
GACGAGTACAAGGTGCCCAGCAAGAAATTCAAGGTGCTGGGCAACACCGACCGGCACAGCATCAAGAAGA
ACCTGATCGGAGCCCTGCTGTTCGACAGCGGCGAAACAGCCGAGGCCACCCGGCTGAAGAGAACCGCCAG
AAGAAGATACACCAGACGGAAGAACCGGATCTGCTATCTGCAAGAGATCTTCAGCAACGAGATGGCCAAG
GTGGACGACAGCTTCTTCCACAGACTGGAAGAGTCCTTCCTGGTGGAAGAGGATAAGAAGCACGAGCGGC
ACCCCATCTTCGGCAACATCGTGGACGAGGTGGCCTACCACGAGAAGTACCCCACCATCTACCACCTGAG
AAAGAAACTGGTGGACAGCACCGACAAGGCCGACCTGCGGCTGATCTATCTGGCCCTGGCCCACATGATC
AAGTTCCGGGGCCACTTCCTGATCGAGGGCGACCTGAACCCCGACAACAGCGACGTGGACAAGCTGTTCA
TCCAGCTGGTGCAGACCTACAACCAGCTGTTCGAGGAAAACCCCATCAACGCCAGCGGCGTGGACGCCAA
GGCCATCCTGTCTGCCAGACTGAGCAAGAGCAGACGGCTGGAAAATCTGATCGCCCAGCTGCCCGGCGAG
AAGAAGAATGGCCTGTTCGGAAACCTGATTGCCCTGAGCCTGGGCCTGACCCCCAACTTCAAGAGCAACT
TCGACCTGGCCGAGGATGCCAAACTGCAGCTGAGCAAGGACACCTACGACGACGACCTGGACAACCTGCT
GGCCCAGATCGGCGACCAGTACGCCGACCTGTTTCTGGCCGCCAAGAACCTGTCCGACGCCATCCTGCTG
AGCGACATCCTGAGAGTGAACACCGAGATCACCAAGGCCCCCCTGAGCGCCTCTATGATCAAGAGATACG
ACGAGCACCACCAGGACCTGACCCTGCTGAAAGCTCTCGTGCGGCAGCAGCTGCCTGAGAAGTACAAAGA
GATTTTCTTCGACCAGAGCAAGAACGGCTACGCCGGCTACATTGACGGCGGAGCCAGCCAGGAAGAGTTC
TACAAGTTCATCAAGCCCATCCTGGAAAAGATGGACGGCACCGAGGAACTGCTCGTGAAGCTGAACAGAG
AGGACCTGCTGCGGAAGCAGCGGACCTTCGACAACGGCAGCATCCCCCACCAGATCCACCTGGGAGAGCT
GCACGCCATTCTGCGGCGGCAGGAAGATTTTTACCCATTCCTGAAGGACAACCGGGAAAAGATCGAGAAG
ATCCTGACCTTCCGCATCCCCTACTACGTGGGCCCTCTGGCCAGGGGAAACAGCAGATTCGCCTGGATGA
CCAGAAAGAGCGAGGAAACCATCACCCCCTGGAACTTCGAGGAAGTGGTGGACAAGGGCGCTTCCGCCCA
GAGCTTCATCGAGCGGATGACCAACTTCGATAAGAACCTGCCCAACGAGAAGGTGCTGCCCAAGCACAGC
CTGCTGTACGAGTACTTCACCGTGTATAACGAGCTGACCAAAGTGAAATACGTGACCGAGGGAATGAGAA
AGCCCGCCTTCCTGAGCGGCGAGCAGAAAAAGGCCATCGTGGACCTGCTGTTCAAGACCAACCGGAAAGT
GACCGTGAAGCAGCTGAAAGAGGACTACTTCAAGAAAATCGAGTGCTTCGACTCCGTGGAAATCTCCGGC
GTGGAAGATCGGTTCAACGCCTCCCTGGGCACATACCACGATCTGCTGAAAATTATCAAGGACAAGGACT
TCCTGGACAATGAGGAAAACGAGGACATTCTGGAAGATATCGTGCTGACCCTGACACTGTTTGAGGACAG
AGAGATGATCGAGGAACGGCTGAAAACCTATGCCCACCTGTTCGACGACAAAGTGATGAAGCAGCTGAAG
CGGCGGAGATACACCGGCTGGGGCAGGCTGAGCCGGAAGCTGATCAACGGCATCCGGGACAAGCAGTCCG
GCAAGACAATCCTGGATTTCCTGAAGTCCGACGGCTTCGCCAACAGAAACTTCATGCAGCTGATCCACGA
CGACAGCCTGACCTTTAAAGAGGACATCCAGAAAGCCCAGGTGTCCGGCCAGGGCGATAGCCTGCACGAG
CACATTGCCAATCTGGCCGGCAGCCCCGCCATTAAGAAGGGCATCCTGCAGACAGTGAAGGTGGTGGACG
AGCTCGTGAAAGTGATGGGCCGGCACAAGCCCGAGAACATCGTGATCGAAATGGCCAGAGAGAACCAGAC
CACCCAGAAGGGACAGAAGAACAGCCGCGAGAGAATGAAGCGGATCGAAGAGGGCATCAAAGAGCTGGGC
AGCCAGATCCTGAAAGAACACCCCGTGGAAAACACCCAGCTGCAGAACGAGAAGCTGTACCTGTACTACC
TGCAGAATGGGCGGGATATGTACGTGGACCAGGAACTGGACATCAACCGGCTGTCCGACTACGATGTGGA
CCATATCGTGCCTCAGAGCTTTCTGAAGGACGACTCCATCGACAACAAGGTGCTGACCAGAAGCGACAAG
AACCGGGGCAAGAGCGACAACGTGCCCTCCGAAGAGGTCGTGAAGAAGATGAAGAACTACTGGCGGCAGC
TGCTGAACGCCAAGCTGATTACCCAGAGAAAGTTCGACAATCTGACCAAGGCCGAGAGAGGCGGCCTGAG
CGAACTGGATAAGGCCGGCTTCATCAAGAGACAGCTGGTGGAAACCCGGCAGATCACAAAGCACGTGGCA
CAGATCCTGGACTCCCGGATGAACACTAAGTACGACGAGAATGACAAGCTGATCCGGGAAGTGAAAGTGA
TCACCCTGAAGTCCAAGCTGGTGTCCGATTTCCGGAAGGATTTCCAGTTTTACAAAGTGCGCGAGATCAA
CAACTACCACCACGCCCACGACGCCTACCTGAACGCCGTCGTGGGAACCGCCCTGATCAAAAAGTACCCT
AAGCTGGAAAGCGAGTTCGTGTACGGCGACTACAAGGTGTACGACGTGCGGAAGATGATCGCCAAGAGCG
AGCAGGAAATCGGCAAGGCTACCGCCAAGTACTTCTTCTACAGCAACATCATGAACTTTTTCAAGACCGA
GATTACCCTGGCCAACGGCGAGATCCGGAAGCGGCCTCTGATCGAGACAAACGGCGAAACCGGGGAGATC
GTGTGGGATAAGGGCCGGGATTTTGCCACCGTGCGGAAAGTGCTGAGCATGCCCCAAGTGAATATCGTGA
AAAAGACCGAGGTGCAGACAGGCGGCTTCAGCAAAGAGTCTATCCTGCCCAAGAGGAACAGCGATAAGCT
GATCGCCAGAAAGAAGGACTGGGACCCTAAGAAGTACGGCGGCTTCGACAGCCCCACCGTGGCCTATTCT
GTGCTGGTGGTGGCCAAAGTGGAAAAGGGCAAGTCCAAGAAACTGAAGAGTGTGAAAGAGCTGCTGGGGA
TCACCATCATGGAAAGAAGCAGCTTCGAGAAGAATCCCATCGACTTTCTGGAAGCCAAGGGCTACAAAGA
AGTGAAAAAGGACCTGATCATCAAGCTGCCTAAGTACTCCCTGTTCGAGCTGGAAAACGGCCGGAAGAGA
ATGCTGGCCTCTGCCGGCGAACTGCAGAAGGGAAACGAACTGGCCCTGCCCTCCAAATATGTGAACTTCC
TGTACCTGGCCAGCCACTATGAGAAGCTGAAGGGCTCCCCCGAGGATAATGAGCAGAAACAGCTGTTTGT
GGAACAGCACAAGCACTACCTGGACGAGATCATCGAGCAGATCAGCGAGTTCTCCAAGAGAGTGATCCTG
GCCGACGCTAATCTGGACAAAGTGCTGTCCGCCTACAACAAGCACCGGGATAAGCCCATCAGAGAGCAGG
CCGAGAATATCATCCACCTGTTTACCCTGACCAATCTGGGAGCCCCTGCCGCCTTCAAGTACTTTGACAC
CACCATCGACCGGAAGAGGTACACCAGCACCAAAGAGGTGCTGGACGCCACCCTGATCCACCAGAGCATC
ACCGGCCTGTACGAGACACGGATCGACCTGTCTCAGCTGGGAGGTGACAGCGGCGGGAGCGGCGGGAGCG
GGGGGAGCACTAATCTGAGCGACATCATTGAGAAGGAGACTGGGAAACAGCTGGTCATTCAGGAGTCCAT
CCTGATGCTGCCTGAGGAGGTGGAGGAAGTGATCGGCAACAAGCCAGAGTCTGACATCCTGGTGCACACC
GCCTACGACGAGTCCACAGATGAGAATGTGATGCTGCTGACCTCTGACGCCCCCGAGTATAAGCCTTGGG
CCCTGGTCATCCAGGATTCTAACGGCGAGAATAAGATCAAGATGCTGAGCGGAGGATCCGGAGGATCTGG
AGGCAGCACCAACCTGTCTGACATCATCGAGAAGGAGACAGGCAAGCAGCTGGTCATCCAGGAGAGCATC
CTGATGCTGCCCGAAGAAGTCGAAGAAGTGATCGGAAACAAGCCTGAGAGCGATATCCTGGTCCATACCG
CCTACGACGAGAGTACCGACGAAAATGTGATGCTGCTGACATCCGACGCCCCAGAGTATAAGCCCTGGGC
TCTGGTCATCCAGGATTCCAACGGAGAGAACAAAATCAAAATGCTGTCTGGCGGCTCAAAAAGAACCGCC
GACGGCAGCGAATTCGAGCCCAAGAAGAAGAGGAAAGTCTAATTAATTAAGCTGCCTTCTGCGGGGCTTG
CCTTCTGGCCATGCCCTTCTTCTCTCCCTTGCACCTGTACCTCTTGGTCTTTGAATAAAGCCTGAGTAGG
AAGCGACTGTGCCTTCTAGTTGCCAGCCATCTGTTGTTTGCCCCTCCCCCGTGCCTTCCTTGACCCTGGA
AGGTGCCACTCCCACTGTCCTTTCCTAATAAAATGAGAAAATTGCATCGCATTGTCTGAGTAGGTGTCAT
TCTATTCTGGGGGGTGGGGTGGGGCAGGACAGCAAGGGGGAGGATTGGGAAGACAATAGCAGGCATGCTG
GGGATGCGGTGGGCTCTATGGCTTCTGAGGCGGAAAGAACCAGCTGGGGCTCGATACCGTCGACCTCTAG
CTAGAGCTTGGCGTAATCATGGTCATAGCTGTTTCCTGTGTGAAATTGTTATCCGCTCACAATTCCACAC
AACATACGAGCCGGAAGCATAAAGTGTAAAGCCTAGGGTGCCTAATGAGTGAGCTAACTCACATTAATTG
CGTTGCGCTCACTGCCCGCTTTCCAGTCGGGAAACCTGTCGTGCCAGCTGCATTAATGAATCGGCCAACG
CGCGGGGAGAGGCGGTTTGCGTATTGGGCGCTCTTCCGCTTCCTCGCTCACTGACTCGCTGCGCTCGGTC
GTTCGGCTGCGGCGAGCGGTATCAGCTCACTCAAAGGCGGTAATACGGTTATCCACAGAATCAGGGGATA
ACGCAGGAAAGAACATGTGAGCAAAAGGCCAGCAAAAGGCCAGGAACCGTAAAAAGGCCGCGTTGCTGGC
GTTTTTCCATAGGCTCCGCCCCCCTGACGAGCATCACAAAAATCGACGCTCAAGTCAGAGGTGGCGAAAC
CCGACAGGACTATAAAGATACCAGGCGTTTCCCCCTGGAAGCTCCCTCGTGCGCTCTCCTGTTCCGACCC
TGCCGCTTACCGGATACCTGTCCGCCTTTCTCCCTTCGGGAAGCGTGGCGCTTTCTCATAGCTCACGCTG
TAGGTATCTCAGTTCGGTGTAGGTCGTTCGCTCCAAGCTGGGCTGTGTGCACGAACCCCCCGTTCAGCCC
GACCGCTGCGCCTTATCCGGTAACTATCGTCTTGAGTCCAACCCGGTAAGACACGACTTATCGCCACTGG
CAGCAGCCACTGGTAACAGGATTAGCAGAGCGAGGTATGTAGGCGGTGCTACAGAGTTCTTGAAGTGGTG
GCCTAACTACGGCTACACTAGAAGAACAGTATTTGGTATCTGCGCTCTGCTGAAGCCAGTTACCTTCGGA
AAAAGAGTTGGTAGCTCTTGATCCGGCAAACAAACCACCGCTGGTAGCGGTGGTTTTTTTGTTTGCAAGC
AGCAGATTACGCGCAGAAAAAAAGGATCTCAAGAAGATCCTTTGATCTTTTCTACGGGGTCTGACACTCA
GTGGAACGAAAACTCACGTTAAGGGATTTTGGTCATGAGATTATCAAAAAGGATCTTCACCTAGATCCTT
TTAAATTAAAAATGAAGTTTTAAATCAATCTAAAGTATATATGAGTAAACTTGGTCTGACAGTTACCAAT
GCTTAATCAGTGAGGCACCTATCTCAGCGATCTGTCTATTTCGTTCATCCATAGTTGCCTGACTCCCCGT
CGTGTAGATAACTACGATACGGGAGGGCTTACCATCTGGCCCCAGTGCTGCAATGATACCGCGAGACCCA
CGCTCACCGGCTCCAGATTTATCAGCAATAAACCAGCCAGCCGGAAGGGCCGAGCGCAGAAGTGGTCCTG
CAACTTTATCCGCCTCCATCCAGTCTATTAATTGTTGCCGGGAAGCTAGAGTAAGTAGTTCGCCAGTTAA
TAGTTTGCGCAACGTTGTTGCCATTGCTACAGGCATCGTGGTGTCACGCTCGTCGTTTGGTATGGCTTCA
TTCAGCTCCGGTTCCCAACGATCAAGGCGAGTTACATGATCCCCCATGTTGTGCAAAAAAGCGGTTAGCT
CCTTCGGTCCTCCGATCGTTGTCAGAAGTAAGTTGGCCGCAGTGTTATCACTCATGGTTATGGCAGCACT
GCATAATTCTCTTACTGTCATGCCATCCGTAAGATGCTTTTCTGTGACTGGTGAGTACTCAACCAAGTCA
TTCTGAGAATAGTGTATGCGGCGACCGAGTTGCTCTTGCCCGGCGTCAATACGGGATAATACCGCGCCAC
ATAGCAGAACTTTAAAAGTGCTCATCATTGGAAAACGTTCTTCGGGGCGAAAACTCTCAAGGATCTTACC
GCTGTTGAGATCCAGTTCGATGTAACCCACTCGTGCACCCAACTGATCTTCAGCATCTTTTACTTTCACC
AGCGTTTCTGGGTGAGCAAAAACAGGAAGGCAAAATGCCGCAAAAAAGGGAATAAGGGCGACACGGAAAT
GTTGAATACTCATACTCTTCCTTTTTCAATATTATTGAAGCATTTATCAGGGTTATTGTCTCATGAGCGG
ATACATATTTGAATGTATTTAGAAAAATAAACAAATAGGGGTTCCGCGCACATTTCCCCGAAAAGTGCCA
CCTGACGTCGACGGATCGGGAGATCGATCTCCCGATCCCCTAGGGTCTACTCTCAGTACAATCTGCTCTG
ATGCCGCATAGTTAAGCCAGTATCTGCTCCCTGCTTGTGTGTTGGAGGTCGCTGAGTAGTGCGCGAGCAA
AATTTAAGCTACAACAAGGCAAGGCTTGACCGACAATTGCATGAAGAATCTGCTTAGGGTTAGGCGTTTT
GCGCTGCTTCGCGATGTACGGGCCAGATATACGCGTT
